Addgene plasmid #39326: pMYOCWT-EGFP
Depositing lab: Beatrice Yue. Depositing organization: University of Illinois at Chicago. Publication: Differential effects of myocilin and optineurin, two glaucoma genes, on neurite outgrowth. Koga T, Shen X, Park JS, Qiu Y, Park BC, Shyam R, Yue BY. Am J Pathol. 2010 Jan;176(1):343-52. Epub 2009 Dec 3. 10.2353/ajpath.2010.090194 PubMed 19959812.
Backbone
  Vector backbone: pEGFP-N1
  Backbone manufacturer: Clontech
  Backbone size w/o insert (bp): 4733
  Total vector size (bp): 6221
  Vector type: Mammalian Expression
  Selectable markers: Neomycin (select with G418)
Growth in bacteria
  Bacterial resistance: Kanamycin, 50 μg/mL
  Growth temperature: 37°C
  Growth strain: DH5alpha
  Copy number: High Copy
Gene/Insert
  Gene/Insert name: Myocilin wild-type
  Species: H. sapiens (human)
  Insert size (bp): 1527
  Entrez Gene: MYOC (a.k.a. GLC1A, GPOA, JOAG, JOAG1, TIGR)
  Promoter: CMV
  Cloning method: Restriction Enzyme; 5′ cloning site EcoRI (not destroyed); 3′ cloning site BamHI (not destroyed)
  Sequencing primers: 5′ CMV promoter forward; 3′ EGFP reverse
Terms and licenses: Academic/Nonprofit Terms; Industry Terms: Not Available to Industry
How to cite: pMYOCWT-EGFP was a gift from Beatrice Yue (Addgene plasmid # 39326 ; http://n2t.net/addgene:39326 ; RRID:Addgene_39326)
