[The description below was written by a language model from this plasmid's Addgene catalogue record and pLannotate feature annotations shown in this document.]
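Description:
pMYOCWT-EGFP is a mammalian expression plasmid built on the Clontech pEGFP-N1 backbone, carrying wild-type human myocilin (MYOC, also known as TIGR or GLC1A) fused at its C-terminus to EGFP. The roughly 1.5 kb myocilin coding sequence was inserted between the EcoRI and BamHI sites of the multiple cloning site, both of which are retained. This places it directly upstream of the EGFP open reading frame, with only a short linker between the two annotated coding regions. Transcription of the fusion is driven by the human cytomegalovirus immediate early enhancer and promoter and terminated by the SV40 polyadenylation signal.

The 6.2 kb plasmid replicates at high copy in E. coli from a pUC-type ColE1 origin and also carries an f1 phage origin for single-stranded DNA production. A single Tn5-derived NeoR/KanR cassette serves both hosts. A bacterial (bla) promoter gives kanamycin resistance in E. coli, while the adjacent SV40 enhancer/early promoter, paired with the HSV TK polyadenylation signal, allows G418 selection of stably transfected mammalian cells. The short large T antigen, ble and bGH poly(A) matches in the feature table are annotated only as fragments. They are most likely incidental remnants or partial matches in the backbone rather than functional elements.

The construct is suited to transient or stable expression of fluorescently tagged myocilin in cultured mammalian cells, allowing the protein's expression and localisation to be followed by fluorescence. Myocilin is a glaucoma-associated gene, and the associated publication compared the effects of myocilin and optineurin on neurite outgrowth. The "wild-type" designation suggests it may serve as a reference alongside mutant versions, although the record does not describe any.
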