Features (pLannotate 1.2.2; 15 found; start..end, strand, type, name):
     61..364     +  enhancer       CMV enhancer: human cytomegalovirus immediate early enhancer
    365..568     +  promoter       CMV promoter: human cytomegalovirus (CMV) immediate early promoter
    591..634     +  misc_feature   MCS (fragment): multiple cloning site
    646..2157    +  CDS            MYOC: MYOC_HUMAN - Also known as GLC1A, TIGR From Homo sapiens (Human).
   2167..2886    +  CDS            EGFP: the original enhanced GFP (Yang et al., 1996) mammalian codon-optimized
   2903..2986    +  CDS            large T antigen (fragment): large T antigen from SV40 (simian virus 40)
   3009..3130    +  polyA_signal   SV40 poly(A) signal: SV40 polyadenylation signal
   3164..3592    -  rep_origin     f1 ori (sequence partly withheld): f1 bacteriophage origin of replication; arrow indicates direction of (+) strand synthesis
   3619..3723    +  promoter       AmpR promoter: bla
   3725..4082    +  promoter       SV40 promoter: SV40 enhancer and early promoter
   4117..4911    +  CDS            NeoR/KanR: aminoglycoside phosphotransferase from Tn5; aph(3')-II (or nptII); confers resistance to neomycin, kanamycin, and G418 (Geneticin®)
   4932..5084    +  CDS            ble (fragment): BLE_KLEPN - Experimental evidence at protein level: Swiss-Prot protein existence level 1. Binding protein with a strong affinity to the bleomycin family of antibiotics. Binds to CL990; an antimitotic-antibiotic compound. From Klebsiella pneumoniae.
   5143..5190    +  polyA_signal   HSV TK poly(A) signal: herpes simplex virus thymidine kinase polyadenylation signal (Cole and Stacy, 1985)
   5281..5297    -  polyA_signal   bGH poly(A) signal (fragment): bovine growth hormone polyadenylation signal
   5519..6107    +  rep_origin     ori: high-copy-number ColE1/pMB1/pBR322/pUC origin of replication
>Addgene plasmid #39326 | pMYOCWT-EGFP | depositor full sequence | sequence record 49613 | pMYOCWT-EGFP sequence 6221 bps
TAGTTATTAATAGTAATCAATTACGGGGTCATTAGTTCATAGCCCATATATGGAGTTCCGCGTTACATAA
CTTACGGTAAATGGCCCGCCTGGCTGACCGCCCAACGACCCCCGCCCATTGACGTCAATAATGACGTATG
TTCCCATAGTAACGCCAATAGGGACTTTCCATTGACGTCAATGGGTGGAGTATTTACGGTAAACTGCCCA
CTTGGCAGTACATCAAGTGTATCATATGCCAAGTACGCCCCCTATTGACGTCAATGACGGTAAATGGCCC
GCCTGGCATTATGCCCAGTACATGACCTTATGGGACTTTCCTACTTGGCAGTACATCTACGTATTAGTCA
TCGCTATTACCATGGTGATGCGGTTTTGGCAGTACATCAATGGGCGTGGATAGCGGTTTGACTCACGGGG
ATTTCCAAGTCTCCACCCCATTGACGTCAATGGGAGTTTGTTTTGGCACCAAAATCAACGGGACTTTCCA
AAATGTCGTAACAACTCCGCCCCATTGACGCAAATGGGCGGTAGGCGTGTACGGTGGGAGGTCTATATAA
GCAGAGCTGGTTTAGTGAACCGTCAGATCCGCTAGCGCTACCGGACTCAGATCTCGAGCTCAAGCTTCGA
ATTCCCACCATGGCTATGAGGTTCTTCTGTGCACGTTGCTGCAGCTTTGGGCCTGAGATGCCAGCTGTCC
AGCTGCTGCTTCTGGCCTGCCTGGTGTGGGATGTGGGGGCCAGGACAGCTCAGCTCAGGAAGGCCAATGA
CCAGAGTGGCCGATGCCAGTATACCTTCAGTGTGGCCAGTCCCAATGAATCCAGCTGCCCAGAGCAGAGC
CAGGCCATGTCAGTCATCCATAACTTACAGAGAGACAGCAGCACCCAACGCTTAGACCTGGAGGCCACCA
AAGCTCGACTCAGCTCCCTGGAGAGCCTCCTCCACCAATTGACCTTGGACCAGGCTGCCAGGCCCCAGGA
GACCCAGGAGGGGCTGCAGAGGGAGCTGGGCACCCTGAGGCGGGAGCGGGACCAGCTGGAAACCCAAACC
AGAGAGTTGGAGACTGCCTACAGCAACCTCCTCCGAGACAAGTCAGTTCTGGAGGAAGAGAAGAAGCGAC
TAAGGCAAGAAAATGAGAATCTGGCCAGGAGGTTGGAAAGCAGCAGCCAGGAGGTAGCAAGGCTGAGAAG
GGGCCAGTGTCCCCAGACCCGAGACACTGCTCGGGCTGTGCCACCAGGCTCCAGAGAAGTTTCTACGTGG
AATTTGGACACTTTGGCCTTCCAGGAACTGAAGTCCGAGCTAACTGAAGTTCCTGCTTCCCGAATTTTGA
AGGAGAGCCCATCTGGCTATCTCAGGAGTGGAGAGGGAGACACCGGATGTGGAGAACTAGTTTGGGTAGG
AGAGCCTCTCACGCTGAGAACAGCAGAAACAATTACTGGCAAGTATGGTGTGTGGATGCGAGACCCCAAG
CCCACCTACCCCTACACCCAGGAGACCACGTGGAGAATCGACACAGTTGGCACGGATGTCCGCCAGGTTT
TTGAGTATGACCTCATCAGCCAGTTTATGCAGGGCTACCCTTCTAAGGTTCACATACTGCCTAGGCCACT
GGAAAGCACGGGTGCTGTGGTGTACTCGGGGAGCCTCTATTTCCAGGGCGCTGAGTCCAGAACTGTCATA
AGATATGAGCTGAATACCGAGACAGTGAAGGCTGAGAAGGAAATCCCTGGAGCTGGCTACCACGGACAGT
TCCCGTATTCTTGGGGTGGCTACACGGACATTGACTTGGCTGTGGATGAAGCAGGCCTCTGGGTCATTTA
CAGCACCGATGAGGCCAAAGGTGCCATTGTCCTCTCCAAACTGAACCCAGAGAATCTGGAACTCGAACAA
ACCTGGGAGACAAACATCCGTAAGCAGTCAGTCGCCAATGCCTTCATCATCTGTGGCACCTTGTACACCG
TCAGCAGCTACACCTCAGCAGATGCTACCGTCAACTTTGCTTATGACACAGGCACAGGTATCAGCAAGAC
CCTGACCATCCCATTCAAGAACCGCTATAAGTACAGCAGCATGATTGACTACAACCCCCTGGAGAAGAAG
CTCTTTGCCTGGGACAACTTGAACATGGTCACTTATGACATCAAGCTCTCCAAGATGCGGGATCCAATGG
TGAGCAAGGGCGAGGAGCTGTTCACCGGGGTGGTGCCCATCCTGGTCGAGCTGGACGGCGACGTAAACGG
CCACAAGTTCAGCGTGTCCGGCGAGGGCGAGGGCGATGCCACCTACGGCAAGCTGACCCTGAAGTTCATC
TGCACCACCGGCAAGCTGCCCGTGCCCTGGCCCACCCTCGTGACCACCCTGACCTACGGCGTGCAGTGCT
TCAGCCGCTACCCCGACCACATGAAGCAGCACGACTTCTTCAAGTCCGCCATGCCCGAAGGCTACGTCCA
GGAGCGCACCATCTTCTTCAAGGACGACGGCAACTACAAGACCCGCGCCGAGGTGAAGTTCGAGGGCGAC
ACCCTGGTGAACCGCATCGAGCTGAAGGGCATCGACTTCAAGGAGGACGGCAACATCCTGGGGCACAAGC
TGGAGTACAACTACAACAGCCACAACGTCTATATCATGGCCGACAAGCAGAAGAACGGCATCAAGGTGAA
CTTCAAGATCCGCCACAACATCGAGGACGGCAGCGTGCAGCTCGCCGACCACTACCAGCAGAACACCCCC
ATCGGCGACGGCCCCGTGCTGCTGCCCGACAACCACTACCTGAGCACCCAGTCCGCCCTGAGCAAAGACC
CCAACGAGAAGCGCGATCACATGGTCCTGCTGGAGTTCGTGACCGCCGCCGGGATCACTCTCGGCATGGA
CGAGCTGTACAAGTAAAGCGGCCGCGACTCTAGATCATAATCAGCCATACCACATTTGTAGAGGTTTTAC
TTGCTTTAAAAAACCTCCCACACCTCCCCCTGAACCTGAAACATAAAATGAATGCAATTGTTGTTGTTAA
CTTGTTTATTGCAGCTTATAATGGTTACAAATAAAGCAATAGCATCACAAATTTCACAAATAAAGCATTT
TTTTCACTGCATTCTAGTTGTGGTTTGTCCAAACTCATCAATGTATCTTAAGGCGTAAATTGTAAGCGTT
AATATTTTGTTAAAATTCGCGTTAAATTTTTGTTAAATCAGCTCATTTTTTAACCAATAGGCCGAAATCG
GCAAAATCCCTTATAAATCAAAAGAATAGACCGAGATAGGGT
[37 nt withheld, positions 3263-3299]
AAAGAACGTGGACTCCAACGTCAAAGG
[49 nt withheld, positions 3327-3375]
T
[91 nt withheld, positions 3377-3467]
G
[124 nt withheld, positions 3469-3592]
CAGGTGGCACTTTTCGGGGAAATGTGCGCGGAACCCCTATTTGTTTATTTTTCTAAATACATTCAAATAT
GTATCCGCTCATGAGACAATAACCCTGATAAATGCTTCAATAATATTGAAAAAGGAAGAGTCCTGAGGCG
GAAAGAACCAGCTGTGGAATGTGTGTCAGTTAGGGTGTGGAAAGTCCCCAGGCTCCCCAGCAGGCAGAAG
TATGCAAAGCATGCATCTCAATTAGTCAGCAACCAGGTGTGGAAAGTCCCCAGGCTCCCCAGCAGGCAGA
AGTATGCAAAGCATGCATCTCAATTAGTCAGCAACCATAGTCCCGCCCCTAACTCCGCCCATCCCGCCCC
TAACTCCGCCCAGTTCCGCCCATTCTCCGCCCCATGGCTGACTAATTTTTTTTATTTATGCAGAGGCCGA
GGCCGCCTCGGCCTCTGAGCTATTCCAGAAGTAGTGAGGAGGCTTTTTTGGAGGCCTAGGCTTTTGCAAA
GATCGATCAAGAGACAGGATGAGGATCGTTTCGCATGATTGAACAAGATGGATTGCACGCAGGTTCTCCG
GCCGCTTGGGTGGAGAGGCTATTCGGCTATGACTGGGCACAACAGACAATCGGCTGCTCTGATGCCGCCG
TGTTCCGGCTGTCAGCGCAGGGGCGCCCGGTTCTTTTTGTCAAGACCGACCTGTCCGGTGCCCTGAATGA
ACTGCAAGACGAGGCAGCGCGGCTATCGTGGCTGGCCACGACGGGCGTTCCTTGCGCAGCTGTGCTCGAC
GTTGTCACTGAAGCGGGAAGGGACTGGCTGCTATTGGGCGAAGTGCCGGGGCAGGATCTCCTGTCATCTC
ACCTTGCTCCTGCCGAGAAAGTATCCATCATGGCTGATGCAATGCGGCGGCTGCATACGCTTGATCCGGC
TACCTGCCCATTCGACCACCAAGCGAAACATCGCATCGAGCGAGCACGTACTCGGATGGAAGCCGGTCTT
GTCGATCAGGATGATCTGGACGAAGAGCATCAGGGGCTCGCGCCAGCCGAACTGTTCGCCAGGCTCAAGG
CGAGCATGCCCGACGGCGAGGATCTCGTCGTGACCCATGGCGATGCCTGCTTGCCGAATATCATGGTGGA
AAATGGCCGCTTTTCTGGATTCATCGACTGTGGCCGGCTGGGTGTGGCGGACCGCTATCAGGACATAGCG
TTGGCTACCCGTGATATTGCTGAAGAGCTTGGCGGCGAATGGGCTGACCGCTTCCTCGTGCTTTACGGTA
TCGCCGCTCCCGATTCGCAGCGCATCGCCTTCTATCGCCTTCTTGACGAGTTCTTCTGAGCGGGACTCTG
GGGTTCGAAATGACCGACCAAGCGACGCCCAACCTGCCATCACGAGATTTCGATTCCACCGCCGCCTTCT
ATGAAAGGTTGGGCTTCGGAATCGTTTTCCGGGACGCCGGCTGGATGATCCTCCAGCGCGGGGATCTCAT
GCTGGAGTTCTTCGCCCACCCTAGGGGGAGGCTAACTGAAACACGGAAGGAGACAATACCGGAAGGAACC
CGCGCTATGACGGCAATAAAAAGACAGAATAAAACGCACGGTGTTGGGTCGTTTGTTCATAAACGCGGGG
TTCGGTCCCAGGGCTGGCACTCTGTCGATACCCCACCGAGACCCCATTGGGGCCAATACGCCCGCGTTTC
TTCCTTTTCCCCACCCCACCCCCCAAGTTCGGGTGAAGGCCCAGGGCTCGCAGCCAACGTCGGGGCGGCA
GGCCCTGCCATAGCCTCAGGTTACTCATATATACTTTAGATTGATTTAAAACTTCATTTTTAATTTAAAA
GGATCTAGGTGAAGATCCTTTTTGATAATCTCATGACCAAAATCCCTTAACGTGAGTTTTCGTTCCACTG
AGCGTCAGACCCCGTAGAAAAGATCAAAGGATCTTCTTGAGATCCTTTTTTTCTGCGCGTAATCTGCTGC
TTGCAAACAAAAAAACCACCGCTACCAGCGGTGGTTTGTTTGCCGGATCAAGAGCTACCAACTCTTTTTC
CGAAGGTAACTGGCTTCAGCAGAGCGCAGATACCAAATACTGTCCTTCTAGTGTAGCCGTAGTTAGGCCA
CCACTTCAAGAACTCTGTAGCACCGCCTACATACCTCGCTCTGCTAATCCTGTTACCAGTGGCTGCTGCC
AGTGGCGATAAGTCGTGTCTTACCGGGTTGGACTCAAGACGATAGTTACCGGATAAGGCGCAGCGGTCGG
GCTGAACGGGGGGTTCGTGCACACAGCCCAGCTTGGAGCGAACGACCTACACCGAACTGAGATACCTACA
GCGTGAGCTATGAGAAAGCGCCACGCTTCCCGAAGGGAGAAAGGCGGACAGGTATCCGGTAAGCGGCAGG
GTCGGAACAGGAGAGCGCACGAGGGAGCTTCCAGGGGGAAACGCCTGGTATCTTTATAGTCCTGTCGGGT
TTCGCCACCTCTGACTTGAGCGTCGATTTTTGTGATGCTCGTCAGGGGGGCGGAGCCTATGGAAAAACGC
CAGCAACGCGGCCTTTTTACGGTTCCTGGCCTTTTGCTGGCCTTTTGCTCACATGTTCTTTCCTGCGTTA
TCCCCTGATTCTGTGGATAACCGTATTACCGCCATGCAT
