>Addgene plasmid #39326 | pMYOCWT-EGFP | depositor partial sequence | sequence record 49590 | hMYOC
AATTCCCACCATGGCTATGAGGTTCTTCTGTGCACGTTGCTGCAGCTTTGGGCCTGAGATGCCAGCTGTC
CAGCTGCTGCTTCTGGCCTGCCTGGTGTGGGATGTGGGGGCCAGGACAGCTCAGCTCAGGAAGGCCAATG
ACCAGAGTGGCCGATGCCAGTATACCTTCAGTGTGGCCAGTCCCAATGAATCCAGCTGCCCAGAGCAGAG
CCAGGCCATGTCAGTCATCCATAACTTACAGAGAGACAGCAGCACCCAACGCTTAGACCTGGAGGCCACC
AAAGCTCGACTCAGCTCCCTGGAGAGCCTCCTCCACCAATTGACCTTGGACCAGGCTGCCAGGCCCCAGG
AGACCCAGGAGGGGCTGCAGAGGGAGCTGGGCACCCTGAGGCGGGAGCGGGACCAGCTGGAAACCCAAAC
CAGAGAGTTGGAGACTGCCTACAGCAACCTCCTCCGAGACAAGTCAGTTCTGGAGGAAGAGAAGAAGCGA
CTAAGGCAAGAAAATGAGAATCTGGCCAGGAGGTTGGAAAGCAGCAGCCAGGAGGTAGCAAGGCTGAGAA
GGGGCCAGTGTCCCCAGACCCGAGACACTGCTCGGGCTGTGCCACCAGGCTCCAGAGAAGTTTCTACGTG
GAATTTGGACACTTTGGCCTTCCAGGAACTGAAGTCCGAGCTAACTGAAGTTCCTGCTTCCCGAATTTTG
AAGGAGAGCCCATCTGGCTATCTCAGGAGTGGAGAGGGAGACACCGGATGTGGAGAACTAGTTTGGGTAG
GAGAGCCTCTCACGCTGAGAACAGCAGAAACAATTACTGGCAAGTATGGTGTGTGGATGCGAGACCCCAA
GCCCACCTACCCCTACACCCAGGAGACCACGTGGAGAATCGACACAGTTGGCACGGATGTCCGCCAGGTT
TTTGAGTATGACCTCATCAGCCAGTTTATGCAGGGCTACCCTTCTAAGGTTCACATACTGCCTAGGCCAC
TGGAAAGCACGGGTGCTGTGGTGTACTCGGGGAGCCTCTATTTCCAGGGCGCTGAGTCCAGAACTGTCAT
AAGATATGAGCTGAATACCGAGACAGTGAAGGCTGAGAAGGAAATCCCTGGAGCTGGCTACCACGGACAG
TTCCCGTATTCTTGGGGTGGCTACACGGACATTGACTTGGCTGTGGATGAAGCAGGCCTCTGGGTCATTT
ACAGCACCGATGAGGCCAAAGGTGCCATTGTCCTCTCCAAACTGAACCCAGAGAATCTGGAACTCGAACA
AACCTGGGAGACAAACATCCGTAAGCAGTCAGTCGCCAATGCCTTCATCATCTGTGGCACCTTGTACACC
GTCAGCAGCTACACCTCAGCAGATGCTACCGTCAACTTTGCTTATGACACAGGCACAGGTATCAGCAAGA
CCCTGACCATCCCATTCAAGAACCGCTATAAGTACAGCAGCATGATTGACTACAACCCCCTGGAGAAGAA
GCTCTTTGCCTGGGACAACTTGAACATGGTCACTTATGACATCAAGCTCTCCAAG
