>Addgene plasmid #39326 | pMYOCWT-EGFP | addgene partial sequence | sequence record 51294 | EGFP-N 5'-CGTCGCCGTCCAGCTCGACCAG-3'
GCTCCTCGCCCTTGCTCACCATTGGATCCCGCATCTTGGAGAGCTTGATGTCATAAGTGACCATGTTCAA
GTTGTCCCAGGCAAAGAGCTTCTTCTCCAGGGGGTTGTAGTCAATCATGCTGCTGTACTTATAGCGGTTC
TTGAATGGGATGGTCAGGGTCTTGCTGATACCTGTGCCTGTGTCATAAGCAAAGTTGACGGTAGCATCTG
CTGAGGTGTAGCTGCTGACGGTGTACAAGGTGCCACAGATGATGAAGGCATTGGCGACTGACTGCTTACG
GATGTTTGTCTCCCAGGTTTGTTCGAGTTCCAGATTCTCTGGGTTCAGTTTGGAGAGGACAATGGCACCT
TTGGCCTCATCGGTGCTGTAAATGACCCAGAGGCCTGCTTCATCCACAGCCAAGTCAATGTCCGTGTAGC
CACCCCAAGAATACGGGAACTGTCCGTGGTAGCCAGCTCCAGGGATTTCCTTCTCAGCCTTCACTGTCTC
GGTATTCAGCTCATATCTTATGACAGTTCTGGACTCAGCGCCCTGGAAATAGAGGCTCCCCGAGTACACC
ACAGCACCCGTGCTTTCCAGTGGCCTAGGCAGTATGTGAACCTTAGAAGGGTAGCCCTGCATAAACTGGC
TGATGAGGTCATACTCAAAAACCTGGCGGACATCCGTGCCAACTGTGTCGATTCTCCACGTGGTCTCCTG
GGTGTAGGGGTAGGTGGGCTTGGGGTCTCGCATCCACACACCATACTTGCCAGTAATTGTTTCTGCTGTT
CTCAGCGTGAGAGGCTCTCCTACCCAAACTAGTTCTCCACATCCGGTGTCTCCCTCTCCA
